>Addgene plasmid #68210 | psgRNA (GB0645) | depositor full sequence | sequence record 119062 | Full Sequence
CTCGGTTTTAGAGCTAGAAATAGCAAGTTAAAATAAGGCTAGTCCGTTATCAACTTGAAAAAGTGGCACC
GAGTCGGTGCTTTTTTTCTAGACCCAGCTTTCTTGTACAAAGTTGGCATTACGCTCGAGACCACTCATCG
CCCATCACTAGTGAATTCGCGGCCGCCTGCAGGTCGACCATATGGGAGAGCTCCCAACGCGTTGGATGCA
TAGCTTGAGTATTCTATAGTGTCACCTAAATAGCTTGGCGTAATCATGGTCATAGCTGTTTCCTGTGTGA
AATTGTTATCCGCTCACAATTCCACACAACATACGAGCCGGAAGCATAAAGTGTAAAGCCTGGGGTGCCT
AATGAGTGAGCTAACTCACATTAATTGCGTTGCGCTCACTGCCCGCTTTCCAGTCGGGAAACCTGTCGTG
CCAGCTGCATTAATGAATCGGCCAACGCGCGGGGAGAGGCGGTTTGCGTATTGGGCGCTCTTCCGCTTCC
TCGCTCACTGACTCGCTGCGCTCGGTCGTTCGGCTGCGGCGAGCGGTATCAGCTCACTCAAAGGCGGTAA
TACGGTTATCCACAGAATCAGGGGATAACGCAGGAAAGAACATGTGAGCAAAAGGCCAGCAAAAGGCCAG
GAACCGTAAAAAGGCCGCGTTGCTGGCGTTTTTCCATAGGCTCCGCCCCCCTGACGAGCATCACAAAAAT
CGACGCTCAAGTCAGAGGTGGCGAAACCCGACAGGACTATAAAGATACCAGGCGTTTCCCCCTGGAAGCT
CCCTCGTGCGCTCTCCTGTTCCGACCCTGCCGCTTACCGGATACCTGTCCGCCTTTCTCCCTTCGGGAAG
CGTGGCGCTTTCTCATAGCTCACGCTGTAGGTATCTCAGTTCGGTGTAGGTCGTTCGCTCCAAGCTGGGC
TGTGTGCACGAACCCCCCGTTCAGCCCGACCGCTGCGCCTTATCCGGTAACTATCGTCTTGAGTCCAACC
CGGTAAGACACGACTTATCGCCACTGGCAGCAGCCACTGGTAACAGGATTAGCAGAGCGAGGTATGTAGG
CGGTGCTACAGAGTTCTTGAAGTGGTGGCCTAACTACGGCTACACTAGAAGAACAGTATTTGGTATCTGC
GCTCTGCTGAAGCCAGTTACCTTCGGAAAAAGAGTTGGTAGCTCTTGATCCGGCAAACAAACCACCGCTG
GTAGCGGTGGTTTTTTTGTTTGCAAGCAGCAGATTACGCGCAGAAAAAAAGGATCTCAAGAAGATCCTTT
GATCTTTTCTACGGGGTCTGACGCTCAGTGGAACGAAAACTCACGTTAAGGGATTTTGGTCATGAGATTA
TCAAAAAGGATCTTCACCTAGATCCTTTTAAATTAAAAATGAAGTTTTAAATCAATCTAAAGTATATATG
AGTAAACTTGGTCTGACAGTTACCAATGCTTAATCAGTGAGGCACCTATCTCAGCGATCTGTCTATTTCG
TTCATCCATAGTTGCCTGACTCCCCGTCGTGTAGATAACTACGATACGGGAGGGCTTACCATCTGGCCCC
AGTGCTGCAATGATACCGCGCGACCCACGCTCACCGGCTCCAGATTTATCAGCAATAAACCAGCCAGCCG
GAAGGGCCGAGCGCAGAAGTGGTCCTGCAACTTTATCCGCCTCCATCCAGTCTATTAATTGTTGCCGGGA
AGCTAGAGTAAGTAGTTCGCCAGTTAATAGTTTGCGCAACGTTGTTGCCATTGCTACAGGCATCGTGGTG
TCACGCTCGTCGTTTGGTATGGCTTCATTCAGCTCCGGTTCCCAACGATCAAGGCGAGTTACATGATCCC
CCATGTTGTGCAAAAAAGCGGTTAGCTCCTTCGGTCCTCCGATCGTTGTCAGAAGTAAGTTGGCCGCAGT
GTTATCACTCATGGTTATGGCAGCACTGCATAATTCTCTTACTGTCATGCCATCCGTAAGATGCTTTTCT
GTGACTGGTGAGTACTCAACCAAGTCATTCTGAGAATAGTGTATGCGGCGACCGAGTTGCTCTTGCCCGG
CGTCAATACGGGATAATACCGCGCCACATAGCAGAACTTTAAAAGTGCTCATCATTGGAAAACGTTCTTC
GGGGCGAAAACTCTCAAGGATCTTACCGCTGTTGAGATCCAGTTCGATGTAACCCACTCGTGCACCCAAC
TGATCTTCAGCATCTTTTACTTTCACCAGCGTTTCTGGGTGAGCAAAAACAGGAAGGCAAAATGCCGCAA
AAAAGGGAATAAGGGCGACACGGAAATGTTGAATACTCATACTCTTCCTTTTTCAATATTATTGAAGCAT
TTATCAGGGTTATTGTCTCATGAGCGGATACATATTTGAATGTATTTAGAAAAATAAACAAATAGGGGTT
CCGCGCACATTTCCCCGAAAAGTGCCACCTGATGCGGTGTGAAATACCGCACAGATGCGTAAGGAGAAAA
TACCGCATCAGGAAATTGTAAGCGTTAATATTTTGTTAAAATTCGCGTTAAATTTTTGTTAAATCAGCTC
ATTTTTTAACCAATAGGCCGAAATCGGCAAAATCCCTTATAAATCAAAAGAATAGACCGAGATAGGGT
[37 nt withheld, positions 2589-2625]
AAAGAACGTGGACTCCAACGTCAAAGGGCGAAAAACCGTCTATCAGGGCGCTGGCCCACTACGTGAACCA
TCACCCT
[91 nt withheld, positions 2703-2793]
G
[124 nt withheld, positions 2795-2918]
CCATTCGCCATTCAGGCTGCGCAACTGTTGGGAAGGGCGATCGGTGCGGGCCTCTTCGCTATTACGCCAG
CTGGCGAAAGGGGGATGTGCTGCAAGGCGATTAAGTTGGGTAACGCCAGGGTTTTCCCAGTCACGACGTT
GTAAAACGACGGCCAGTGAATTGTAATACGACTCACTATAGGGCGAATTGGGCCCGACGTCGCATGCTCC
CGGCCGCCATGGCGGCCGCGGGAATTCGATGGGCGATGAGTGGT
Features (pLannotate 1.2.2; 15 found; start..end, strand, type, name):
      5..80      +  misc_RNA       gRNA scaffold: guide RNA scaffold for the Streptococcus pyogenes CRISPR/Cas9 system
     92..113     -  protein_bind   attB2 (fragment): mutant version of attB; recombination site for the Gateway® BP reaction BP Clonase™
    149..211     -  CDS            VESPI_VESMG (fragment): Experimental evidence at protein level: Swiss-Prot protein existence level 1. Shows contractile activity on isolated ileum smooth muscle. From Vespa magnifica (Hornet).
    223..241     -  promoter       SP6 promoter: promoter for bacteriophage SP6 RNA polymerase
    283..299     -  protein_bind   lac operator: The lac repressor binds to the lac operator to inhibit transcription in E. coli. This inhibition can be relieved by adding lactose or isopropyl-β-D-thiogalactopyranoside (IPTG). lac repressor encoded by lacI
    307..337     -  promoter       lac promoter: promoter for the E. coli lac operon
    352..373     -  protein_bind   CAP binding site: CAP binding activates transcription in the presence of cAMP. E. coli catabolite activator protein
    386..478     -  CDS            lacI (fragment): lac repressor; lacI; The lac repressor binds to the lac operator to inhibit transcription in E. coli. This inhibition can be relieved by adding lactose or isopropyl-β-D-thiogalactopyranoside (IPTG).
    661..1249    -  rep_origin     ori: high-copy-number ColE1/pMB1/pBR322/pUC origin of replication
   1420..2280    -  CDS            AmpR: β-lactamase; bla; confers resistance to ampicillin, carbenicillin, and related antibiotics
   2281..2385    -  promoter       AmpR promoter: bla
   2412..2462    +  misc_feature   bom (fragment): basis of mobility region from pBR322
   2463..2918    -  rep_origin     f1 ori (sequence partly withheld): f1 bacteriophage origin of replication; arrow indicates direction of (+) strand synthesis
   2922..3079    -  CDS            lacZα (fragment): LacZα fragment of β-galactosidase; lacZ fragment
   3082..3100    +  promoter       T7 promoter: promoter for bacteriophage T7 RNA polymerase
