[The description below was written by a language model from this plasmid's Addgene catalogue record and pLannotate feature annotations shown in this document.]
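Description:
psgRNA (GB0645) is a GoldenBraid 2.0 part-domestication plasmid for plant synthetic biology and CRISPR work. It carries a synthetic single guide RNA scaffold in the pUPD entry vector, a self-made derivative of pGEM-T Easy. It is a small (about 3.2 kb), high-copy E. coli plasmid that replicates from a ColE1/pUC-type origin and is selected with ampicillin through the bla gene and its own promoter. The backbone also retains an f1 phage origin, remnants of the lacZα region with the lac promoter, operator and CAP site, and T7 and SP6 promoters flanking the cloning site, which serve as sequencing primer sites.

The 113 bp insert is the Streptococcus pyogenes Cas9 guide RNA scaffold, which fuses the bacterial crRNA and tracrRNA into one transcript. It contains no target-specific protospacer. The record and annotation show no dedicated promoter for expressing the guide, such as a Pol III promoter, so the plasmid is a building block rather than an expression construct. Internal BsaI and BsmBI sites were removed to make the part compatible with Type IIS assembly. It was cloned into pUPD through BsmBI sites that were destroyed in the process, and it can be released as a standard part with BsaI. Its likely use is to be combined with a promoter part and a user-supplied targeting sequence in GoldenBraid reactions to build complete guide RNA transcriptional units. The short automated hits to an attB2 fragment, a hornet peptide, lacI and bom are probably incidental matches in polylinker or backbone sequence, not functional elements.
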