Addgene plasmid #68210: psgRNA (GB0645)
Purpose: Provides a Short guide RNA which is the combination of the bacterial crRNA and tracrRNA into a single guide transcript; it does not contain any target site
Depositing lab: Diego Orzaez. Publication: GoldenBraid 2.0: a comprehensive DNA assembly framework for plant synthetic biology. Sarrion-Perdigones A, Vazquez-Vilar M, Palaci J, Castelijns B, Forment J, Ziarsolo P, Blanca J, Granell A, Orzaez D. Plant Physiol. 2013 Jul;162(3):1618-31. 10.1104/pp.113.217661 PubMed 23669743.
Backbone
  Vector backbone: pUPD
  Backbone manufacturer: self-made; derived from pGEMT-Easy manufactured by Promega
  Vector type: CRISPR, Synthetic Biology
Growth in bacteria
  Bacterial resistance: Ampicillin, 100 μg/mL
  Growth temperature: 37°C
  Growth strain: DH5alpha
  Copy number: High Copy
Gene/Insert
  Gene/Insert name: SgRNA
  Species: Synthetic
  Insert size (bp): 113
  Mutation: BsaI and BsmBI sites removed
  Cloning method: Restriction Enzyme; 5′ cloning site BsmBI (destroyed during cloning); 3′ cloning site BsmBI (destroyed during cloning)
  Sequencing primers: 5′ T7; 3′ SP6
Terms and licenses: Academic/Nonprofit Terms; Industry Terms: Not Available to Industry
Depositor comments: insert can be released with BsaI
How to cite: psgRNA (GB0645) was a gift from Diego Orzaez (Addgene plasmid # 68210 ; http://n2t.net/addgene:68210 ; RRID:Addgene_68210)
