>Addgene plasmid #68210 | psgRNA (GB0645) | addgene partial sequence | sequence record 128049 | T7 5'-TAATACGACTCACTATAGGG-3'
CTCCGGCCGGCCATGGCCGGCCCGCCGGGAAATTCGAATTGGGGCGATGAGTGGCTCTCGGTTTTAGACG
CTAGAAATAGCAAGGTTAAAATAAGGCTAGTCCGATTATCAACTTGAAAAAGTGGCACCGAGATCGGTGC
TTTTTTTCTAGACCCAGCTTTCTTGTACAAAGTTGGCATTACGCTCGAGACCACTCATCGC
